Addgene plasmid #25975: pCMV5 KSR1 T274V
Depositing lab: Rob Lewis. Depositing organization: University of Nebraska Medical Center. Publication: Phosphorylation regulates the nucleocytoplasmic distribution of kinase suppressor of Ras. Brennan JA, Volle DJ, Chaika OV, Lewis RE. J Biol Chem. 2002 Feb 15. 277(7):5369-77. 10.1074/jbc.M109875200 PubMed 11741955.
Backbone
  Vector backbone: pCMV5
  Backbone size w/o insert (bp): 4700
  Vector type: Mammalian Expression
Growth in bacteria
  Bacterial resistance: Ampicillin, 100 μg/mL
  Growth temperature: 37°C
  Growth strain: DH5alpha
  Copy number: High Copy
Gene/Insert
  Gene/Insert name: Kinase suppressor of Ras 1 (alt name: KSR1)
  Species: M. musculus (mouse)
  Insert size (bp): 2700
  Mutation: changed threonine 274 to valine
  GenBank ID: NM_013571
  Entrez Gene: Ksr1 (a.k.a. B-KSR1, D11Bhm183e, D11Bhm184e, Ksr, RSU2, hb, mKSR1)
  Tag / fusion protein: Flag (C terminal on insert)
  Cloning method: Restriction Enzyme; 5′ cloning site EcoR1 (not destroyed); 3′ cloning site Kpn1 (not destroyed)
  Sequencing primers: 5′ sequence; 3′ sequence
Resource information
  A portion of this plasmid was derived from a plasmid made by: M. Therrien
Terms and licenses: Academic/Nonprofit Terms; Industry Terms: Not Available to Industry
How to cite: pCMV5 KSR1 T274V was a gift from Rob Lewis (Addgene plasmid # 25975 ; http://n2t.net/addgene:25975 ; RRID:Addgene_25975)
