[The description below was written by a language model from this plasmid's Addgene catalogue record.]
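Description:
pCMV5 KSR1 T274V is a mammalian expression plasmid built on the pCMV5 backbone (about 4.7 kb without insert), a vector whose name reflects its use of the cytomegalovirus promoter to drive expression in transfected mammalian cells, although the record itself does not list the promoter or other backbone features. It is maintained in E. coli as a high-copy plasmid under ampicillin selection. No mammalian selection marker is recorded, so the construct appears suited mainly to transient transfection.

The insert is the roughly 2.7 kb mouse Ksr1 coding sequence, encoding Kinase Suppressor of Ras 1, a scaffold protein of the Ras/Raf/MEK/ERK signalling pathway. It was cloned between EcoRI (5′) and KpnI (3′) sites, both of which remain intact, so the insert can be excised or transferred. The protein carries a C-terminal Flag epitope tag, which allows detection by immunoblotting or immunofluorescence and recovery by immunoprecipitation without a KSR1-specific antibody. The defining feature is a point mutation changing threonine 274 to valine, a substitution that removes the hydroxyl group and therefore prevents phosphorylation at that position.

The associated study concerns how phosphorylation controls the distribution of KSR1 between nucleus and cytoplasm. This fits use of the plasmid as a non-phosphorylatable site mutant, to be compared with wild-type KSR1 or other phosphosite variants when examining localisation, binding partners or signalling output in cultured mammalian cells. Part of the plasmid was derived from a construct made in another laboratory. No feature table accompanies the record, so details such as the polyadenylation signal and origin of replication are not documented here.
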