>Addgene plasmid #25975 | pCMV5 KSR1 T274V | addgene partial sequence | sequence record 32025 | 25975 with mKsr1-F 5'-tgctcgagacagtagcttgg
TGGGCAGAGCGGGTGCCAGCACTCAGGGACCCCGTTCCATCTCCGTGTCCGCCCTGCCTGCCTCAGACTC
TCCGGTCCCCGGCCTCAGTGAGGGCCTCTCGGACTCCTGTATCCCCTTGCACACCAGCGGCCGGCTGACC
CCCCGGGCCCTGCACAGCTTCATCACGCCCCCTACCACACCCCAGCTACGACGGCACGCCAAGCTGAAGC
CACCTAGGGTACCCCCACCGCCAAGCCGCAAGGTCTTCCAGCTGCTCCCCAGCTTCCCCACACTCACACG
GAGCAAGTCCCACGAGTCCCAGCTGGGAAACCGAATCGACGACGTCACCCCGATGAAGTTTGAACTCCCT
CATGGATCCCCACAGCTGGTACGAAGGGATATCGGGCTCTCGGTGACGCACAGGTTCTCCACAAAGTCAT
GGTTGTCACAGGTGTGCAACGTGTGCCAGAAGAGCATGATTTTTGGCGTGAAGTGCAAACACTGCAGGTT
AAAATGCCATAACAAGTGCACAAAGGAAGCTCCCGCCTGCAGGATCACCTTCCTCCCACTGGCCAGGCTT
CGGAGGACAGAGTCTGTCCCGTCAGATATCAACAACCCAGTGGACAGAGCAGCAGAGCCCCATTTTGGAA
CCCTTCCCAAGGCCCTGACAAAGAAGGAGCACCCTCCAGCCATGAACCTGGACTCCAGCAGCAACCCATC
CTCCACCACGTCCTCCACACCCTCATCGCCGGCACCTTTCCTGACCTCATCTAATCCCTCCAGTGCCACC
ACGCCTCCCAACCCGTCACCTGGCCAGCGGGACAGCAGGTTCAGCTTCCCAGACATTTCAGCCTGTTCTC
AGGCAGCCCCGCTGTCCAGCACAGCCGACAGTACACGGCTCGACGACCAGCCCAAAACAGATGTGCTAGG
TGTCA
