>Addgene plasmid #25975 | pCMV5 KSR1 T274V | addgene partial sequence | sequence record 32026 | 25975 with hGH-pA-R
CTTCCACTTGCCCCTTGCTCCATACCACCCCCCTCCACCCCATAATATTATAGAAGGACACCTAGTCAGA
CAAAATGATGCAACTTAATTTTATTAGGACAAGGCTGGTGGGCACTGGAGTGGCAACTTCCAGGGCCAGG
AGAGGCACTGGGGAGGGGTCACAGGGATGCCACCCGGGATCCTCTAGAGTCGACCTGCAGGCATGCAAGC
TTATCGATACGCGTGGTACCTCACTTGTCATCGTCGTCCTTGTAGTCCATCTTTGGATTACCGGACTCCA
GGGTCCCCAGGCCAAACCTTTCAAAGCGGGGCATGACTTTGCTGCTGTTAATGTCAGCCGACTTCCAAAA
GTGCCCAGGGTGGGAGAGCCGCCGGTTCAGCTTGGGCAGCCTCTCCAGCATGTCCATCAGCAGGCTGAAG
CTGGGTCTCTCCTGCAGATCGAAAGCCCAGCAGGCAGACAGGATCTCGCCGACTTCCTTCCCCAGGCTGA
CGGATGCCAGGACGCGCCGTACTCCTTCCCCACTTCCAATCTGCCAGATCAAGGCCTCAGCAGGCTGGTG
CTTAAAGGGCCAGTCTCTTGCCTGTAGTTCATACCACACAGTCCCGAATGCATAGACATCGGCTGCTTTG
GAGAAGGGCAGCTGGTCCTCGTCCCGCCCCGGGATCATTTCTCGTACGATCTCGGGGGCCAGGTAGCACA
GCCAGTCATGTGACAGTTTCAGTTGGTTCTCGCGCCGTTCCTCTCGGACCACACCCGAGATCCCAAACAG
CCCGAAGTCTGTGATGACCACTTTGCCGTTGTCATAGAAGACATTCTTGGACTTGAGGTCCTTGTGCACG
ATGCCTTTTGCATGAAGATAACCCATGCCCTTGATGATCTCCTGGGCGATCTGCCTATCTTTATTGATGT
CCA
